Addgene plasmid #152472: pGBW-m4133903
Purpose: Mammalian expression plasmid for SARS-CoV-2 nsp9
Depositing lab: Ginkgo Bioworks & Benjie Chen. Depositing organization: Ginkgo Bioworks.
Backbone
  Vector backbone: pTwist_CMV_Puro_6
  Backbone size w/o insert (bp): 6080
  Vector type: Mammalian Expression
  Selectable markers: Puromycin
Growth in bacteria
  Bacterial resistance: Ampicillin, 100 μg/mL
  Growth temperature: 37°C
  Growth strain: DH5alpha
  Copy number: High Copy
Gene/Insert
  Gene/Insert name: SARS-CoV-2 nsp9
  Species: Severe acute respiratory syndrome coronavirus 2
  Insert size (bp): 338
  Mutation: wt
  Entrez Gene: ORF1ab (a.k.a. GU280_gp01)
  Promoter: CMV
  Tag / fusion protein: Cleavable TEV;V5 (C terminal on backbone)
  Cloning method: Unknown
Resource information
  A portion of this plasmid was derived from a plasmid made by: GinkgoBioworks
Depositor comments: NCBI reference sequence: YP_009725305.1
How to cite: pGBW-m4133903 was a gift from Ginkgo Bioworks & Benjie Chen (Addgene plasmid # 152472 ; http://n2t.net/addgene:152472 ; RRID:Addgene_152472)
