[The description below was written by a language model from this plasmid's Addgene catalogue record and pLannotate feature annotations shown in this document.]
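Description:
pGBW-m4133903 is a mammalian expression plasmid built on the pTwist_CMV_Puro_6 backbone for producing wild-type SARS-CoV-2 nsp9, one of the non-structural proteins processed from the viral ORF1ab polyprotein. In bacteria it is maintained at high copy through a ColE1/pUC-type origin and selected with ampicillin via a complete β-lactamase (AmpR) gene. For selection in mammalian cells it carries a separate cassette in which the human ubiquitin C (UbC) promoter drives puromycin N-acetyltransferase, ending in a synthetic polyadenylation signal.

The roughly 340 bp nsp9 coding sequence is expressed from a CMV promoter. The annotation detects the CMV enhancer followed by core promoter elements near the end of the numbered sequence, with an SV40 polyadenylation signal shortly after the numbering origin. The table does not annotate the nsp9 insert or its tags, but the unannotated stretch between promoter and this signal is presumably where they lie; the signal is called on the minus strand, so its role for this unit is not certain. According to the catalogue entry, the backbone supplies a C-terminal V5 epitope preceded by a TEV protease cleavage site, so the protein can be detected or captured through V5 and the tag then removed by TEV digestion. Short human β-globin insulator elements, together with T7 and rrnG transcription terminators and an additional synthetic poly(A) signal, flank the functional units, an arrangement that typically limits read-through and interference between the bacterial and mammalian cassettes.

The construct suits transient expression of tagged nsp9 in cultured mammalian cells, or puromycin selection of expressing populations, for work such as localisation, interaction or functional studies of this viral protein. The record itself gives no purpose beyond mammalian expression, and the cloning method is listed as unknown.
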