Features (pLannotate 1.2.2; 18 found; start..end, strand, type, name):
    462..583     -  polyA_signal   SV40 poly(A) signal: SV40 polyadenylation signal
    606..675     -  CDS            large T antigen (fragment): large T antigen from SV40 (simian virus 40)
    698..744     +  terminator     T7 terminator: transcription terminator for bacteriophage T7 RNA polymerase
    774..910     +  terminator     rrnG terminator: transcription terminator from the E. coli ribosomal RNA rrnG operon (Albrechtsen et al., 1991)
    955..1026    +  misc_feature   3' β-globin insulator: insulator downstream of the human β-globin locus (Farrell et al., 2002)
   1252..1840    -  rep_origin     ori: high-copy-number ColE1/pMB1/pBR322/pUC origin of replication
   2012..2076    -  CDS            bla(M) (fragment): β-lactamase lacking the signal sequence; bla(M); allows cytosolic expression of β-lactamase
   2340..3549    +  promoter       UbC promoter: human ubiquitin C promoter
   3553..4150    +  CDS            PuroR (fragment): puromycin N-acetyltransferase; pac from Streptomyces; confers resistance to puromycin
   4179..4227    +  polyA_signal   poly(A) signal: synthetic polyadenylation signal
   4493..5353    +  CDS            AmpR: β-lactamase; bla; confers resistance to ampicillin, carbenicillin, and related antibiotics
   5366..5502    +  terminator     rrnG terminator: transcription terminator from the E. coli ribosomal RNA rrnG operon (Albrechtsen et al., 1991)
   5647..5718    +  misc_feature   5' β-globin insulator: insulator upstream of the human β-globin locus (Farrell et al., 2002)
   5723..5769    -  terminator     T7 terminator: transcription terminator for bacteriophage T7 RNA polymerase
   5787..5835    -  polyA_signal   poly(A) signal: synthetic polyadenylation signal
   5916..6219    +  enhancer       CMV enhancer: human cytomegalovirus immediate early enhancer
   6292..6309    -  promoter       CMV promoter (fragment): human cytomegalovirus (CMV) immediate early promoter
   6372..6423    +  promoter       CMVd2 promoter: truncated human cytomegalovirus (CMV) immediate early promoter that yields moderately reduced expression relative to the full-length promoter
>Addgene plasmid #152472 | pGBW-m4133903 | depositor full sequence | sequence record 295484 | Full Sequence
CACCATGAATAACGAGTTAAGCCCAGTAGCGCTTCGCCAGATGAGTTGCGCCGCAGGTACAACCCAAACT
GCTTGTACGGATGACAACGCCCTCGCTTACTATAATACCACAAAGGGAGGCCGATTCGTTCTGGCCCTGT
TGTCGGATCTGCAAGACTTGAAATGGGCACGTTTTCCCAAGTCCGACGGGACTGGCACCATTTACACAGA
ACTAGAGCCGCCATGCAGGTTCGTGACTGATACCCCTAAAGGACCCAAGGTCAAATATCTGTATTTTATC
AAGGGGCTTAACAATCTCAATAGAGGCATGGTGTTAGGATCTCTAGCCGCAACGGTGCGGCTGCAAGAAA
ACCTTTACTTTCAGTCGGGGAAACCTATACCCAATCCACTTCTCGGCTTAGATTCTACCTAAGCTAGCTT
GACTGACTGAGATACAGCGTACCTTCAGCTCACAGACATGATAAGATACATTGATGAGTTTGGACAAACC
ACAACTAGAATGCAGTGAAAAAAATGCTTTATTTGTGAAATTTGTGATGCTATTGCTTTATTTGTAACCA
TTATAAGCTGCAATAAACAAGTTAACAACAACAATTGCATTCATTTTATGTTTCAGGTTCAGGGGGAGGT
GTGGGAGGTTTTTTAAAGCAAGTAAAACCTCTACAAATGTGGTATTGGCCCATCTCTATCGGTATCGTAG
CATAACCCCTTGGGGCCTCTAAACGGGTCTTGAGGGGTTTTTTGTGCCCCTCGGGCCGGATTGCTATCTA
CCGGCATTGGCGCAGAAAAAAATGCCTGATGCGACGCTGCGCGTCTTATACTCCCACATATGCCAGATTC
AGCAACGGATACGGCTTCCCCAACTTGCCCACTTCCATACGTGTCCTCCTTACCAGAAATTTATCCTTAA
GGTCGTCAGCTATCCTGCAGGCGATCTCTCGATTTCGATCAAGACATTCCTTTAATGGTCTTTTCTGGAC
ACCACTAGGGGTCAGAAGTAGTTCATCAAACTTTCTTCCCTCCCTAATCTCATTGGTTACCTTGGGCTAT
CGAAACTTAATTAACCAGTCAAGTCAGCTACTTGGCGAGATCGACTTGTCTGGGTTTCGACTACGCTCAG
AATTGCGTCAGTCAAGTTCGATCTGGTCCTTGCTATTGCACCCGTTCTCCGATTACGAGTTTCATTTAAA
TCATGTGAGCAAAAGGCCAGCAAAAGGCCAGGAACCGTAAAAAGGCCGCGTTGCTGGCGTTTTTCCATAG
GCTCCGCCCCCCTGACGAGCATCACAAAAATCGACGCTCAAGTCAGAGGTGGCGAAACCCGACAGGACTA
TAAAGATACCAGGCGTTTCCCCCTGGAAGCTCCCTCGTGCGCTCTCCTGTTCCGACCCTGCCGCTTACCG
GATACCTGTCCGCCTTTCTCCCTTCGGGAAGCGTGGCGCTTTCTCATAGCTCACGCTGTAGGTATCTCAG
TTCGGTGTAGGTCGTTCGCTCCAAGCTGGGCTGTGTGCACGAACCCCCCGTTCAGCCCGACCGCTGCGCC
TTATCCGGTAACTATCGTCTTGAGTCCAACCCGGTAAGACACGACTTATCGCCACTGGCAGCAGCCACTG
GTAACAGGATTAGCAGAGCGAGGTATGTAGGCGGTGCTACAGAGTTCTTGAAGTGGTGGCCTAACTACGG
CTACACTAGAAGAACAGTATTTGGTATCTGCGCTCTGCTGAAGCCAGTTACCTTCGGAAAAAGAGTTGGT
AGCTCTTGATCCGGCAAACAAACCACCGCTGGTAGCGGTGGTTTTTTTGTTTGCAAGCAGCAGATTACGC
GCAGAAAAAAAGGATCTCAAGAAGATCCTTTGATCTTTTCTACGGGGTCTGACGCTCAGTGGAACGAAAA
CTCACGTTAAGGGATTTTGGTCATGAGATTATCAAAAAGGATCTTCACCTAGATCCTTTTAAATTAAAAA
TGAAGTTTTAAATCAATCTAAAGTATATATGAGTAAACTTGGTCTGACAGTTACCAATGCTTAATCAGTG
AGGCACCTATCTCAGCGATCTGTCTATTTCGTTCATCCATAGTTGCATTTAAATTTCCGAACTCTCCAAG
GCCCTCGTCGGAAAATCTTCAAACCTTTCGTCCGATCCATCTTGCAGGCTACCTCTCGAACGAACTATCG
CAAGTCTCTTGGCCGGCCTTGCGCCTTGGCTATTGCTTGGCAGCGCCTATCGCCAGGTATTACTCCAATC
CCGAATATCCGAGATCGGGATCACCCGAGAGAAGTTCAACCTACATCCTCAATCCCGATCTATCCGAGAT
CCGAGGAATATCGAAATCGGGGCGCGCCTGGCCTCCGCGCCGGGTTTTGGCGCCTCCCGCGGGCGCCCCC
CTCGTCACGGCGAGCGCTGCCACGTCAGACGAAGGGCGCAGGAGCGTCCTGATCCTTCCGCCCGGACGCT
CAGGACAGCGGCCCGCTGCTCATAAGACTCGGCCTTAGAACCCCAGTATCAGCAGAAGGACATTTTAGGA
CGGGACTTGGGTGACTCTAGGGCACTGGTTTTCTTTCCAGAGAGCGGAACAGGCGAGGAAAAGTAGTCCC
TTCTCGGCGATTCTGCGGAGGGATCTCCGTGGGGCGGTGAACGCCGATGATTATATAAGGACGCGCCGGG
TGTGGCACAGCTAGTTCCGTCGCAGCCGGGATTTGGGTCGCGGTTCTTGTTTGTGGATCGCTGTGATCGT
CACTTGGTGAGTAGCGGGCTGCTGGGCTGGCCGGGGCTTTCGTGGCCGCCGGGCCGCTCGGTGGGACGGA
AGCGTGTGGAGAGACCGCCAAGGGCTGTAGTCTGGGTCCGCGAGCAAGGTTGCCCTGAACTGGGGGTTGG
GGGGAGCGCAGCAAAATGGCGGCTGTTCCCGAGTCTTGAATGGAAGACGCTTGTGAGGCGGGCTGTGAGG
TCGTTGAAACAAGGTGGGGGGCATGGTGGGCGGCAAGAACCCAAGGTCTTGAGCCCTTCGCTAATGCGGG
AAAGCTCTTATTCGGGTGAGATGGGCTGGGCACCATCTGGGGACCCTGACGTGAAGTTTGTCACTGACTG
GAGAACTCGGTTTGTCGTCTGTTGCGGGGGCGGCAGTTATGGCGGTGCCGTTGGGCAGTGCACCCGTACC
TTTGGGAGCGCGCGCCCTCGTCGTGTCGTGACGTCACCCGTTCTGTTGGCTTATAATGCAGGGTGGGGCC
ACCTGCCGGTAGGTGTGCGGTAGGCTTTTCTCCGTCGCAGGACGCAGGGTTCGGGCCTAGGGTAGGCTCT
CCTGAATCGACAGGCGCCGGACCTCTGGTGAGGGGAGGGATAAGTGAGGCGTCAGTTTCTTTGGTCGGTT
TTATGTACCTATCTTCTTAAGTAGCTGAAGCTCCGGTTTTGAACTATGCGCTCGGGGTTGGCGAGTGTGT
TTTGTGAAGTTTTTTAGGCACCTTTTGAAATGTAATCATTTGGGTCAATATGTAATTTTCAGTGTTAGAC
TTGTAAATTGTCCGCTAAATTCTGGCCGTTTTTGGCTTTTTTGTTAGACAACATGACCGAGTACAAGCCC
ACGGTGCGCCTCGCCACCCGCGACGACGTCCCCAGGGCCGTACGCACCCTCGCCGCCGCGTTCGCCGACT
ACCCCGCCACGCGCCACACCGTCGATCCGGACCGCCACATCGAGCGGGTCACCGAGCTGCAAGAACTCTT
CCTCACGCGCGTCGGGCTCGACATCGGCAAGGTGTGGGTCGCGGACGACGGCGCCGCGGTGGCGGTCTGG
ACCACGCCGGAGAGCGTCGAAGCGGGGGCGGTGTTCGCCGAGATCGGCCCGCGCATGGCCGAGTTGAGCG
GTTCCCGGCTGGCCGCGCAGCAACAGATGGAGGGCCTCCTGGCGCCGCACCGGCCCAAGGAGCCCGCGTG
GTTCCTGGCCACCGTCGGCGTCTCGCCCGACCACCAGGGCAAGGGTCTGGGCAGCGCCGTCGTGCTCCCC
GGAGTGGAGGCCGCCGAGCGCGCCGGGGTGCCCGCCTTCCTGGAGACCTCCGCGCCCCGCAACCTCCCCT
TCTACGAGCGGCTCGGCTTCACCGTCACCGCCGACGTCGAGGTGCCCGAAGGACCGCGCACCTGGTGCAT
GACCCGCAAGCCCGGTGCCTAGGCTAGTATGTAAGCCTAGTCTTAGATAATAAAATCGCTATCCATCGAA
GATGGATGTGTGTTGGTTTTTTGTGTGTGTAACGCTAGGCGCGCCTGGTGTACCGAGAACGATCCTCTCA
GTGCGAGTCTCGACGATCCATATCGTTGCTTGGCAGTCAGCCAGTCGGAATCCAGCTTGGGACCCAGGAA
GTCCAATCGTCAGATATTGTACTCAAGCCTGGTCACGGCAGCGTACCGATCTGTTTAAACCTAGATATTG
ATAGTCTGATCGGTCAACGTATAATCGAGTCCTAGCTTTTGCAAACATCTATCAAGAGACAGGATCAGCA
GGAGGCTTTCGCATGAGTATTCAACATTTCCGTGTCGCCCTTATTCCCTTTTTTGCGGCATTTTGCCTTC
CTGTTTTTGCTCACCCAGAAACGCTGGTGAAAGTAAAAGATGCTGAAGATCAGTTGGGTGCGCGAGTGGG
TTACATCGAACTGGATCTCAACAGCGGTAAGATCCTTGAGAGTTTTCGCCCCGAAGAACGCTTTCCAATG
ATGAGCACTTTTAAAGTTCTGCTATGTGGCGCGGTATTATCCCGTATTGACGCCGGGCAAGAGCAACTCG
GTCGCCGCATACACTATTCTCAGAATGACTTGGTTGAGTATTCACCAGTCACAGAAAAGCATCTTACGGA
TGGCATGACAGTAAGAGAATTATGCAGTGCTGCCATAACCATGAGTGATAACACTGCGGCCAACTTACTT
CTGACAACGATTGGAGGACCGAAGGAGCTAACCGCTTTTTTGCACAACATGGGGGATCATGTAACTCGCC
TTGATCGTTGGGAACCGGAGCTGAATGAAGCCATACCAAACGACGAGCGTGACACCACGATGCCTGTAGC
AATGGCAACAACCTTGCGTAAACTATTAACTGGCGAACTACTTACTCTAGCTTCCCGGCAACAGTTGATA
GACTGGATGGAGGCGGATAAAGTTGCAGGACCACTTCTGCGCTCGGCCCTTCCGGCTGGCTGGTTTATTG
CTGATAAATCTGGAGCCGGTGAGCGTGGGTCTCGCGGTATCATTGCAGCACTGGGGCCAGATGGTAAGCC
CTCCCGTATCGTAGTTATCTACACGACGGGGAGTCAGGCAACTATGGATGAACGAAATAGACAGATCGCT
GAGATAGGTGCCTCACTGATTAAGCATTGGTAACCGATTCTAGGTGCATTGGCGCAGAAAAAAATGCCTG
ATGCGACGCTGCGCGTCTTATACTCCCACATATGCCAGATTCAGCAACGGATACGGCTTCCCCAACTTGC
CCACTTCCATACGTGTCCTCCTTACCAGAAATTTATCCTTAAGATCGTTTAAACTCGACTCTGGCTCTAT
CGAATCTCCGTCGTTTCGAGCTTACGCGAACAGCCGTGGCGCTCATTTGCTCGTCGGGCATCGAATCTCG
TCAGCTATCGTCAGCTTACCTTTTTGGCAGCGATCGCGGCTCCCGACATCTTGGACCATTAGCTCCACAG
GTATCTTCTTCCCTCTAGTGGTCATAACAGCAGCTTCAGCTACCTCTCAATTCAAAAAACCCCTCAAGAC
CCGTTTAGAGGCCCCAAGGGGTTATGCTATCAATCGTTGCGTTACACACACAAAAAACCAACACACATCC
ATCTTCGATGGATAGCGATTTTATTATCTAACTGCTGATCGAGTGTAGCCAGATCTAGTAATCAATTACG
GGGTCATTAGTTCATAGCCCATATATGGAGTTCCGCGTTACATAACTTACGGTAAATGGCCCGCCTGGCT
GACCGCCCAACGACCCCCGCCCATTGACGTCAATAATGACGTATGTTCCCATAGTAACGCCAATAGGGAC
TTTCCATTGACGTCAATGGGTGGAGTATTTACGGTAAACTGCCCACTTGGCAGTACATCAAGTGTATCAT
ATGCCAAGTACGCCCCCTATTGACGTCAATGACGGTAAATGGCCCGCCTGGCATTATGCCCAGTACATGA
CCTTATGGGACTTTCCTACTTGGCAGTACATCTACGTATTAGTCATCGCTATTACCATGCTGATGCGGTT
TTGGCAGTACATCAATGGGCGTGGATAGCGGTTTGACTCACGGGGATTTCCAAGTCTCCACCCCATTGAC
GTCAATGGGAGTTTGTTTTGGCACCAAAATCAACGGGACTTTCCAAAATGTCGTAACAACTCCGCCCCAT
TGACGCAAATGGGCGGTAGGCGTGTACGGTGGGAGGTCTATATAAGCAGAGCTGGTTTAGTGAACCGTCA
GATCAGATCTTTGTCGATCCTACCATCCACTCGACACACCCGCCAGCGGCCGC
